Addgene plasmid #234571: pCDS.RBBP4
Purpose: Coding sequence for RBBP4
Depositing lab: Chen Davidovich. Depositing organization: Monash University. Publication: Modular cloning of multigene vectors for the baculovirus system and yeast. Lai Z, Flanigan SF, Boudes M, Davidovich C. J Mol Biol. 2025 Jan 13:168943. doi: 10.1016/j.jmb.2025.168943. PubMed 39814169.
Backbone
  Vector backbone: pYTK001
  Vector type: Unspecified
Growth in bacteria
  Bacterial resistance: Chloramphenicol, 25 μg/mL
  Growth temperature: 37°C
  Growth strain: DH5alpha
  Copy number: High Copy
Gene/Insert
  Gene/Insert name: RBBP4
  Species: H. sapiens (human)
  Entrez Gene: RBBP4 (a.k.a. NURF55, RBAP48, lin-53)
  Cloning method: Golden Gate
Terms and licenses: Academic/Nonprofit Terms; Industry Terms: Not Available to Industry
How to cite: pCDS.RBBP4 was a gift from Chen Davidovich (Addgene plasmid # 234571 ; http://n2t.net/addgene:234571 ; RRID:Addgene_234571)
