[The description below was written by a language model from this plasmid's Addgene catalogue record and pLannotate feature annotations shown in this document.]
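Description:
pCDS.RBBP4 is a small (about 2.9 kb) Golden Gate part plasmid that stores the coding sequence of human RBBP4 (also known as RbAp48 or NURF55) in the pYTK001 entry backbone. The catalogue lists the vector type as unspecified. The layout is that of a storage and donor plasmid rather than an expression vector, because the feature table shows no promoter or terminator positioned to drive the insert in any host. It is propagated in E. coli through a high-copy ColE1/pUC-type origin. Selection is with chloramphenicol, conferred by a cat gene with its own cat promoter and followed by a lambda t0 terminator.

The payload is a single open reading frame of roughly 1.3 kb, and no tags, reporters or other fusion partners are annotated around it. The automated annotation matched this ORF to the bovine RBBP4 protein entry, whereas the catalogue records the species as human; the record itself does not explain this difference. RBBP4 is a core histone-binding subunit found in several chromatin-regulating complexes, including the CAF-1 chromatin assembly complex and histone deacetylase complexes.

The plasmid belongs to a modular cloning toolkit for building multigene vectors for the baculovirus system and yeast. Its apparent role is as a coding-sequence module that Golden Gate assembly would combine with separate promoter and terminator parts to make transcription units, which would then be joined into multigene constructs, for example to co-express subunits of a protein complex. The type IIS restriction sites and overhangs that flank the part are not annotated in the feature table.
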