Features (pLannotate 1.2.2; 5 found; start..end, strand, type, name):
     11..1285    +  CDS            RBBP4: RBBP4_BOVIN - Experimental evidence at protein level: Swiss-Prot protein existence level 1. Core histone-binding subunit that may target chromatin assembly factors, chromatin remodeling factors and histone deacetylases to their histone substrates in a manner that is regulated by nucleosomal DNA. Component of several complexes which regulate chromatin metabolism. These include the chromatin assembly factor 1 (CAF-1) complex, which is required for chromatin assembly following DNA replication and DNA repair; the core histone deacetylase (HDAC) complex, which promotes histone deacetylation and con
   1305..1339    -  terminator     lambda t0 terminator: minimal transcription terminator from phage lambda (Scholtissek and Grosse, 1987)
   1413..2069    -  CDS            cat: CAT_ECOLX - Experimental evidence at protein level: Swiss-Prot protein existence level 1. This enzyme is an effector of chloramphenicol resistance in bacteria. From Escherichia coli. This protein is used as a marker in many commonly used cloning vectors, such as pACYC184.
   2070..2167    -  promoter       cat promoter: promoter of the E. coli cat gene encoding chloramphenicol acetyltransferase
   2251..2839    +  rep_origin     ori: high-copy-number ColE1/pMB1/pBR322/pUC origin of replication
>Addgene plasmid #234571 | pCDS.RBBP4 | addgene full sequence | sequence record 469240 | Addgene NGS Result
TCGGTCTCATATGGCCGACAAGGAAGCAGCCTTCGACGACGCAGTGGAAGAACGAGTGATCAACGAGGAA
TACAAAATATGGAAAAAGAACACCCCTTTTCTTTATGATTTGGTGATGACCCATGCTCTGGAGTGGCCCA
GCCTAACTGCCCAGTGGCTTCCAGATGTAACCAGACCAGAAGGGAAAGATTTCAGCATTCATCGACTTGT
CCTGGGGACACACACATCGGATGAACAAAACCATCTTGTTATAGCCAGTGTGCAGCTCCCTAATGATGAT
GCTCAGTTTGATGCGTCACACTACGACAGTGAGAAAGGAGAATTTGGAGGTTTTGGTTCAGTTAGTGGAA
AAATTGAAATAGAAATCAAGATCAACCATGAAGGAGAAGTAAACAGGGCCCGTTATATGCCCCAGAACCC
TTGTATCATCGCAACAAAGACTCCTTCCAGTGATGTTCTTGTTTTTGACTATACAAAACATCCTTCTAAA
CCAGATCCTTCTGGAGAGTGCAACCCAGACTTGCGACTCCGTGGACATCAGAAGGAAGGCTATGGGCTTT
CTTGGAACCCAAATCTCAGTGGGCACTTACTTAGTGCTTCAGATGACCATACCATCTGCCTGTGGGACAT
CAGTGCCGTTCCAAAGGAGGGAAAAGTGGTAGATGCGAAGACCATCTTTACAGGGCATACGGCAGTAGTA
GAAGATGTTTCCTGGCATCTACTCCATGAGTCTCTGTTTGGGTCAGTTGCTGATGATCAGAAACTTATGA
TTTGGGATACTCGTTCAAACAATACTTCCAAACCAAGCCACTCAGTTGATGCTCACACTGCTGAAGTGAA
CTGCCTTTCTTTCAATCCTTATAGTGAGTTCATTCTTGCCACAGGATCAGCTGACAAGACTGTTGCCTTG
TGGGATCTGAGAAATCTGAAACTTAAGTTGCATTCCTTTGAGTCACATAAGGATGAAATATTCCAGGTTC
AGTGGTCACCTCACAATGAGACTATTTTAGCTTCCAGTGGTACTGATCGCAGACTGAATGTCTGGGATTT
AAGTAAAATTGGAGAGGAACAATCCCCAGAAGATGCAGAAGACGGGCCACCAGAGTTGTTGTTTATTCAT
GGTGGTCATACTGCCAAGATATCTGATTTCTCCTGGAATCCCAATGAACCTTGGGTGATTTGTTCTGTAT
CAGAAGACAATATCATGCAAGTGTGGCAAATGGCAGAGAACATTTATAATGATGAAGACCCTGAAGGAAG
CGTTGATCCAGAAGGACAAGGGTCCGGATCCTGAGACCAGACCAATAAAAAACGCCCGGCGGCAACCGAG
CGTTCTGAACAAATCCAGATGGAGTTCTGAGGTCATTACTGGATCTATCAACAGGAGTCCAAGCGAGCTC
GATATCAAATTACGCCCCGCCCTGCCACTCATCGCAGTACTGTTGTAATTCATTAAGCATTCTGCCGACA
TGGAAGCCATCACAAACGGCATGATGAACCTGAATCGCCAGCGGCATCAGCACCTTGTCGCCTTGCGTAT
AATATTTGCCCATGGTGAAAACGGGGGCGAAGAAGTTGTCCATATTGGCCACGTTTAAATCAAAACTGGT
GAAACTCACCCAGGGATTGGCTGAAACGAAAAACATATTCTCAATAAACCCTTTAGGGAAATAGGCCAGG
TTTTCACCGTAACACGCCACATCTTGCGAATATATGTGTAGAAACTGCCGGAAATCGTCGTGGTATTCAC
TCCAGAGCGATGAAAACGTTTCAGTTTGCTCATGGAAAACGGTGTAACAAGGGTGAACACTATCCCATAT
CACCAGCTCACCGTCTTTCATTGCCATACGAAATTCCGGATGAGCATTCATCAGGCGGGCAAGAATGTGA
ATAAAGGCCGGATAAAACTTGTGCTTATTTTTCTTTACGGTCTTTAAAAAGGCCGTAATATCCAGCTGAA
CGGTCTGGTTATAGGTACATTGAGCAACTGACTGAAATGCCTCAAAATGTTCTTTACGATGCCATTGGGA
TATATCAACGGTGGTATATCCAGTGATTTTTTTCTCCATTTTAGCTTCCTTAGCTCCTGAAAATCTCGAT
AACTCAAAAAATACGCCCGGTAGTGATCTTATTTCATTATGGTGAAAGTTGGAACCTCTTACGTGCCCGA
TCAATCATGACCAAAATCCCTTAACGTGAGTTTTCGTTCCACTGAGCGTCAGACCCCGTAGAAAAGATCA
AAGGATCTTCTTGAGATCCTTTTTTTCTGCGCGTAATCTGCTGCTTGCAAACAAAAAAACCACCGCTACC
AGCGGTGGTTTGTTTGCCGGATCAAGAGCTACCAACTCTTTTTCCGAAGGTAACTGGCTTCAGCAGAGCG
CAGATACCAAATACTGTTCTTCTAGTGTAGCCGTAGTTAGGCCACCACTTCAAGAACTCTGTAGCACCGC
CTACATACCTCGCTCTGCTAATCCTGTTACCAGTGGCTGCTGCCAGTGGCGATAAGTCGTGTCTTACCGG
GTTGGACTCAAGACGATAGTTACCGGATAAGGCGCAGCGGTCGGGCTGAACGGGGGGTTCGTGCACACAG
CCCAGCTTGGAGCGAACGACCTACACCGAACTGAGATACCTACAGCGTGAGCTATGAGAAAGCGCCACGC
TTCCCGAAGGGAGAAAGGCGGACAGGTATCCGGTAAGCGGCAGGGTCGGAACAGGAGAGCGCACGAGGGA
GCTTCCAGGGGGAAACGCCTGGTATCTTTATAGTCCTGTCGGGTTTCGCCACCTCTGACTTGAGCGTCGA
TTTTTGTGATGCTCGTCAGGGGGGCGGAGCCTATGGAAAAACGCCAGCAACGCGGCCTTTTTACGGTTCC
TGGCCTTTTGCTGGCCTTTTGCTCACATGTTCTTTCCTGCGTTATCCCCTGATTCTGTGGATAACCGTAG
